>Addgene plasmid #64405 | PSUC2-yEGFPCLN2PEST-pRS406 | depositor full sequence | sequence record 108192 | PSUC2-yEGFPCLN2PEST-pRS406 sequence 6515 bps
TCGCGCGTTTCGGTGATGACGGTGAAAACCTCTGACACATGCAGCTCCCGGAGACGGTCACAGCTTGTCT
GTAAGCGGATGCCGGGAGCAGACAAGCCCGTCAGGGCGCGTCAGCGGGTGTTGGCGGGTGTCGGGGCTGG
CTTAACTATGCGGCATCAGAGCAGATTGTACTGAGAGTGCACCATACCACAGCTTTTCAATTCAATTCAT
CATTTTTTTTTTATTCTTTTTTTTGATTTCGGTTTCTTTGAAATTTTTTTGATTCGGTAATCTCCGAACA
GAAGGAAGAACGAAGGAAGGAGCACAGACTTAGATTGGTATATATACGCATATGTAGTGTTGAAGAAACA
TGAAATTGCCCAGTATTCTTAACCCAACTGCACAGAACAAAAACCTGCAGGAAACGAAGATAAATCATGT
CGAAAGCTACATATAAGGAACGTGCTGCTACTCATCCTAGTCCTGTTGCTGCCAAGCTATTTAATATCAT
GCACGAAAAGCAAACAAACTTGTGTGCTTCATTGGATGTTCGTACCACCAAGGAATTACTGGAGTTAGTT
GAAGCATTAGGTCCCAAAATTTGTTTACTAAAAACACATGTGGATATCTTGACTGATTTTTCCATGGAGG
GCACAGTTAAGCCGCTAAAGGCATTATCCGCCAAGTACAATTTTTTACTCTTCGAAGACAGAAAATTTGC
TGACATTGGTAATACAGTCAAATTGCAGTACTCTGCGGGTGTATACAGAATAGCAGAATGGGCAGACATT
ACGAATGCACACGGTGTGGTGGGCCCAGGTATTGTTAGCGGTTTGAAGCAGGCGGCAGAAGAAGTAACAA
AGGAACCTAGAGGCCTTTTGATGTTAGCAGAATTGTCATGCAAGGGCTCCCTATCTACTGGAGAATATAC
TAAGGGTACTGTTGACATTGCGAAGAGCGACAAAGATTTTGTTATCGGCTTTATTGCTCAAAGAGACATG
GGTGGAAGAGATGAAGGTTACGATTGGTTGATTATGACACCCGGTGTGGGTTTAGATGACAAGGGAGACG
CATTGGGTCAACAGTATAGAACCGTGGATGATGTGGTCTCTACAGGATCTGACATTATTATTGTTGGAAG
AGGACTATTTGCAAAGGGAAGGGATGCTAAGGTAGAGGGTGAACGTTACAGAAAAGCAGGCTGGGAAGCA
TATTTGAGAAGATGCGGCCAGCAAAACTAAAAAACTGTATTATAAGTAAATGCATGTATACTAAACTCAC
AAATTAGAGCTTCAATTTAATTATATCAGTTATTACCCTATGCGGTGTGAAATACCGCACAGATGCGTAA
GGAGAAAATACCGCATCAGGAAATTGTAAACGTTAATATTTTGTTAAAATTCGCGTTAAATTTTTGTTAA
ATCAGCTCATTTTTTAACCAATAGGCCGAAATCGGCAAAATCCCTTATAAATCAAAAGAATAGACCGAGA
TAGGGT
[37 nt withheld, positions 1477-1513]
AAAGAACGTGGACTCCAACGTCAAAGG
[49 nt withheld, positions 1541-1589]
T
[91 nt withheld, positions 1591-1681]
G
[124 nt withheld, positions 1683-1806]
CGCGCCATTCGCCATTCAGGCTGCGCAACTGTTGGGAAGGGCGATCGGTGCGGGCCTCTTCGCTATTACG
CCAGCTGGCGAAAGGGGGATGTGCTGCAAGGCGATTAAGTTGGGTAACGCCAGGGTTTTCCCAGTCACGA
CGTTGTAAAACGACGGCCAGTGAGCGCGCGTAATACGACTCACTATAGGGCGAATTGGGTACCGGGCCCC
CCCTCGAGACATACTAAGACATTTACCGTATGGGAGTTGTTGTCCTAGCGTAGTTCTCGCTCCCCCAGCA
AAGCTCAAAAAAGTACGTCATTTAGAATAGTTTGTGAGCAAATTACCAGTCGGTATGCTACGTTAGAAAG
GCCCACAGTATTCTTCTACCAAAGGCGTGCCTTTGTTGAACTCGATCCATTATGAGGGCTTCCATTATTC
CCCGCATTTTTATTACTCTGAACAGGAATAAAAAGAAAAAACCCAGTTTAGGAAATTATCCGGGGGCGAA
GAAATACGCGTAGCGTTAATCGACCCCACGTCCAGGGTTTTTCCATGGAGGTTTCTGGAAAAACTGACGA
GGAATGTGATTATAAATCCCTTTATGTGATGTCTAAGACTTTTAAGGTACGCCCGATGTTTGCCTATTAC
CATCATAGAGACGTTTCTTTTCGAGGAATGCTTAAACGACTTTGTTTGACAAAAATGTTGCCTAAGGGCT
CTATAGTAAACCATTTGGAAGAAAGATTTGACGACTTTTTTTTTTTGGATTTCGATCCTATAATCCTTCC
TCCTGAAAAGAAACATATAAATAGATATGTATTATTCTTCAAAACATTCTCTTGTTCTTGTGCTTTTTTT
TTACCATATATCTTACTTTTTTTTTTCTCTCAGAGAAACAAGCAAAACAAAAAGCTTTTCTTTTCACTAA
CGTATATGGAATTCATTAAATGTCTAAAGGTGAAGAATTATTCACTGGTGTTGTCCCAATTTTGGTTGAA
TTAGATGGTGATGTTAATGGTCACAAATTTTCTGTCTCCGGTGAAGGTGAAGGTGATGCTACTTACGGTA
AATTGACCTTAAAATTTATTTGTACTACTGGTAAATTGCCAGTTCCATGGCCAACCTTAGTCACTACTTT
CGGTTATGGTGTTCAATGTTTTGCGAGATACCCAGATCATATGAAACAACATGACTTTTTCAAGTCTGCC
ATGCCAGAAGGTTATGTTCAAGAAAGAACTATTTTTTTCAAAGATGACGGTAACTACAAGACCAGAGCTG
AAGTCAAGTTTGAAGGTGATACCTTAGTTAATAGAATCGAATTAAAAGGTATTGATTTTAAAGAAGATGG
TAACATTTTAGGTCACAAATTGGAATACAACTATAACTCTCACAATGTTTACATCATGGCTGACAAACAA
AAGAATGGTATCAAAGTTAACTTCAAAATTAGACACAACATTGAAGATGGTTCTGTTCAATTAGCTGACC
ATTATCAACAAAATACTCCAATTGGTGATGGTCCAGTCTTGTTACCAGACAACCATTACTTATCCACTCA
ATCTGCCTTATCCAAAGATCCAAACGAAAAGAGAGACCACATGGTCTTGTTAGAATTTGTTACTGCTGCT
GGTATTACCCATGGTATGGATGAATTGTACAAAGCATCCAACTTGAACATTTCGAGAAAGCTTACCATAT
CAACCCCATCATGCTCTTTCGAAAATTCAAATAGCACATCCATTCCTTCGCCCGCTTCCTCATCTCAAAG
CCACACTCCAATGAGAAACATGAGCTCACTCTCTGATAACAGCGTTTTCAGCCGGAATATGGAACAATCA
TCACCAATCACTCCAAGTATGTACCAATTTGGTCAGCAGCAGTCAAACAGTATATGTGGTAGCACCGTTA
GTGTGAATAGTCTGGTGAATACAAATAACAAACAAAGGATCTACGAACAAATCACGGGTCCTAACAGCAA
TAACGCAACCAATGATTATATTGATTTGCTAAACCTAAATGAGTCTAACAAGGAAAACCAAAATCCCGCA
ACGGCGCATTACCTCAATGGGGGCCCACCCAAGACAAGCTTCATTAACCATGGAATGTTCCCCTCGCCAA
CTGGGACCATAAATAGCGGTAAATCTAGCAGTGCCTCATCTTTAATTTCTTTTGGTATGGGCAATACCCA
AGTAATATAGGGCGCGCCACTTCTAAATAAGCGAATTTCTTATGATTTATGATTTTTATTATTAAATAAG
TTATAAAAAAAATAAGTGTATACAAATTTTAAAGTGACTCTTAGGTTTTAAAACGAAAATTCTTATTCTT
GAGTAACTCTTTCCTGTAGGTCAGGTTGCTTTCTCAGGTATAGTATGAGGTCGCTCTTATTGACCACACC
TCTACCGGCAGATCGGATCCACTAGTTCTAGAGCGGCCGCCACCGCGGTGGAGCTCCAGCTTTTGTTCCC
TTTAGTGAGGGTTAATTGCGCGCTTGGCGTAATCATGGTCATAGCTGTTTCCTGTGTGAAATTGTTATCC
GCTCACAATTCCACACAACATAGGAGCCGGAAGCATAAAGTGTAAAGCCTGGGGTGCCTAATGAGTGAGG
TAACTCACATTAATTGCGTTGCGCTCACTGCCCGCTTTCCAGTCGGGAAACCTGTCGTGCCAGCTGCATT
AATGAATCGGCCAACGCGCGGGGAGAGGCGGTTTGCGTATTGGGCGCTCTTCCGCTTCCTCGCTCACTGA
CTCGCTGCGCTCGGTCGTTCGGCTGCGGCGAGCGGTATCAGCTCACTCAAAGGCGGTAATACGGTTATCC
ACAGAATCAGGGGATAACGCAGGAAAGAACATGTGAGCAAAAGGCCAGCAAAAGGCCAGGAACCGTAAAA
AGGCCGCGTTGCTGGCGTTTTTCCATAGGCTCCGCCCCCCTGACGAGCATCACAAAAATCGACGCTCAAG
TCAGAGGTGGCGAAACCCGACAGGACTATAAAGATACCAGGCGTTTCCCCCTGGAAGCTCCCTCGTGCGC
TCTCCTGTTCCGACCCTGCCGCTTACCGGATACCTGTCCGCCTTTCTCCCTTCGGGAAGCGTGGCGCTTT
CTCATAGCTCACGCTGTAGGTATCTCAGTTCGGTGTAGGTCGTTCGCTCCAAGCTGGGCTGTGTGCACGA
ACCCCCCGTTCAGCCCGACCGCTGCGCCTTATCCGGTAACTATCGTCTTGAGTCCAACCCGGTAAGACAC
GACTTATCGCCACTGGCAGCAGCCACTGGTAACAGGATTAGCAGAGCGAGGTATGTAGGCGGTGCTACAG
AGTTCTTGAAGTGGTGGCCTAACTACGGCTACACTAGAAGGACAGTATTTGGTATCTGCGCTCTGCTGAA
GCCAGTTACCTTCGGAAAAAGAGTTGGTAGCTCTTGATCCGGCAAACAAACCACCGCTGGTAGCGGTGGT
TTTTTTGTTTGCAAGCAGCAGATTACGCGCAGAAAAAAAGGATCTCAAGAAGATCCTTTGATCTTTTCTA
CGGGGTCTGACGCTCAGTGGAACGAAAACTCACGTTAAGGGATTTTGGTCATGAGATTATCAAAAAGGAT
CTTCACCTAGATCCTTTTAAATTAAAAATGAAGTTTTAAATCAATCTAAAGTATATATGAGTAAACTTGG
TCTGACAGTTACCAATGCTTAATCAGTGAGGCACCTATCTCAGCGATCTGTCTATTTCGTTCATCCATAG
TTGCCTGACTCCCCGTCGTGTAGATAACTACGATACGGGAGGGCTTACCATCTGGCCCCAGTGCTGCAAT
GATACCGCGAGACCCACGCTCACCGGCTCCAGATTTATCAGCAATAAACCAGCCAGCCGGAAGGGCCGAG
CGCAGAAGTGGTCCTGCAACTTTATCCGCCTCCATCCAGTCTATTAATTGTTGCCGGGAAGCTAGAGTAA
GTAGTTCGCCAGTTAATAGTTTGCGCAACGTTGTTGCCATTGCTACAGGCATCGTGGTGTCACGCTCGTC
GTTTGGTATGGCTTCATTCAGCTCCGGTTCCCAACGATCAAGGCGAGTTACATGATCCCCCATGTTGTGC
AAAAAAGCGGTTAGCTCCTTCGGTCCTCCGATCGTTGTCAGAAGTAAGTTGGCCGCAGTGTTATCACTCA
TGGTTATGGCAGCACTGCATAATTCTCTTACTGTCATGCCATCCGTAAGATGCTTTTCTGTGACTGGTGA
GTACTCAACCAAGTCATTCTGAGAATAGTGTATGCGGCGACCGAGTTGCTCTTGCCCGGCGTCAATACGG
GATAATACCGCGCCACATAGCAGAACTTTAAAAGTGCTCATCATTGGAAAACGTTCTTCGGGGCGAAAAC
TCTCAAGGATCTTACCGCTGTTGAGATCCAGTTCGATGTAACCCACTCGTGCACCCAACTGATCTTCAGC
ATCTTTTACTTTCACCAGCGTTTCTGGGTGAGCAAAAACAGGAAGGCAAAATGCCGCAAAAAAGGGAATA
AGGGCGACACGGAAATGTTGAATACTCATACTCTTCCTTTTTCAATATTATTGAAGCATTTATCAGGGTT
ATTGTCTCATGAGCGGATACATATTTGAATGTATTTAGAAAAATAAACAAATAGGGGTTCCGCGCACATT
TCCCCGAAAAGTGCCACCTGACGTCTAAGAAACCATTATTATCATGACATTAACCTATAAAAATAGGCGT
ATCACGAGGCCCTTTCGTC
Features (pLannotate 1.2.2; 22 found; start..end, strand, type, name):
    137..186     +  misc_feature   bom (fragment): basis of mobility region from pBR322
    201..416     +  promoter       URA3 promoter: S. cerevisiae URA3
    417..1220    +  CDS            URA3: orotidine-5'-phosphate decarboxylase, required for uracil biosynthesis; S. cerevisiae URA3; yeast auxotrophic marker, counterselectable with 5-fluoroorotic acid (5-FOA)
   1299..1350    +  misc_feature   bom (fragment): basis of mobility region from pBR322
   1351..1806    -  rep_origin     f1 ori (sequence partly withheld): f1 bacteriophage origin of replication; arrow indicates direction of (+) strand synthesis
   1814..1969    -  CDS            lacZα (fragment): LacZα fragment of β-galactosidase; lacZ fragment
   1977..1995    +  promoter       T7 promoter: promoter for bacteriophage T7 RNA polymerase
   2004..2024    -  misc_feature   MCS (fragment): pBluescript multiple cloning site
   2242..2592    -  CDS            YIQ3_YEAST: Protein predicted: Swiss-Prot protein existence level 4. From Saccharomyces cerevisiae (strain ATCC 204508 / S288c) (Baker's yeast).
   2736..3449    +  CDS            GFPmut3: GFPmut3 is a basic (constitutively fluorescent) green fluorescent protein published in 1996, derived from Aequorea victoria. It is reported to be a very rapidly-maturing weak dimer.
   3450..3983    +  CDS            CLN2 (fragment): CG12_YEAST - Experimental evidence at protein level: Swiss-Prot protein existence level 1. Essential for the control of the cell cycle at the G1/S (start) transition. Interacts with the CDC28 protein kinase to form MPF. From Saccharomyces cerevisiae (strain ATCC 204508 / S288c) (Baker's yeast).
   4007..4194    +  terminator     ADH1 terminator: S. cerevisiae ADH1; transcription terminator for the S. cerevisiae alcohol dehydrogenase 1 (ADH1) gene
   4201..4242    -  misc_feature   MCS (fragment): pBluescript multiple cloning site
   4255..4273    -  promoter       T3 promoter: promoter for bacteriophage T3 RNA polymerase
   4318..4334    -  protein_bind   lac operator: The lac repressor binds to the lac operator to inhibit transcription in E. coli. This inhibition can be relieved by adding lactose or isopropyl-β-D-thiogalactopyranoside (IPTG). lac repressor encoded by lacI
   4342..4372    -  promoter       lac promoter: promoter for the E. coli lac operon
   4387..4408    -  protein_bind   CAP binding site: CAP binding activates transcription in the presence of cAMP. E. coli catabolite activator protein
   4421..4513    -  CDS            lacI (fragment): lac repressor; lacI; The lac repressor binds to the lac operator to inhibit transcription in E. coli. This inhibition can be relieved by adding lactose or isopropyl-β-D-thiogalactopyranoside (IPTG).
   4696..5284    -  rep_origin     ori: high-copy-number ColE1/pMB1/pBR322/pUC origin of replication
   5455..6315    -  CDS            AmpR: β-lactamase; bla; confers resistance to ampicillin, carbenicillin, and related antibiotics
   6316..6420    -  promoter       AmpR promoter: bla
   6515..35      +  CDS            rop (fragment) (across the origin): Rop protein, which maintains plasmids at low copy number; rop
