[The description below was written by a language model from this plasmid's Addgene catalogue record, the feature table of its GenBank file and pLannotate feature annotations shown in this document.]
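Description:
PSUC2-yEGFPCLN2PEST-pRS406 is a yeast reporter plasmid built on pRS406, the integrating member of the pRS shuttle series. Consistent with that backbone, the 6.5 kb feature table shows no yeast replication origin or centromere, so stable maintenance in Saccharomyces cerevisiae depends on chromosomal integration. Selection in yeast is through the URA3 marker with its own promoter, which complements uracil auxotrophy and can be counterselected with 5-FOA. In E. coli the plasmid is propagated at high copy from a ColE1/pUC-type origin with ampicillin resistance. The pBluescript-derived region contributes an f1 origin, lacZα and lac promoter remnants, and flanking T7 and T3 promoters.

The payload is the S. cerevisiae SUC2 (invertase) promoter, cloned between XhoI and EcoRI sites upstream of a destabilized yeast-enhanced GFP. The promoter itself is not annotated as such. It lies in the interval between the polylinker fragment and the GFP coding sequence, where the annotation tool instead flags a predicted yeast ORF on the opposite strand, probably a hit within the native SUC2 upstream region. The reporter, annotated as GFPmut3, is fused in frame at its C terminus to a CLN2 fragment carrying the PEST degradation motif of this G1 cyclin, and the cassette ends with the ADH1 terminator. Because the PEST sequence shortens the protein's half-life, fluorescence tracks current promoter activity rather than accumulated protein.

According to the record, the construct serves to report SUC2 promoter-driven expression, in work on sucrose-responsive promoters for dynamic gene regulation in yeast. The separate 880 bp GenBank entry covers only a partial read spanning the ADH1 terminator and adjacent primer sites.
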