Addgene plasmid #64405: PSUC2-yEGFPCLN2PEST-pRS406
Purpose: SUC2 promoter driven GFP expression
Depositing lab: Claudia Vickers. Depositing organization: University of Queensland. Publication: Dynamic regulation of gene expression using sucrose responsive promoters and RNA interference in Saccharomyces cerevisiae. Williams TC, Espinosa MI, Nielsen LK, Vickers CE. Microb Cell Fact. 2015 Apr 1;14:43. doi: 10.1186/s12934-015-0223-7. PubMed 25886317.
Backbone
  Vector backbone: GFPCLN2PEST-pRS406
  Backbone manufacturer: Mateus and Avery 2000
  Modifications to backbone: destabilized GFP
  Vector type: Yeast Expression
  Selectable markers: URA3
Growth in bacteria
  Bacterial resistance: Ampicillin, 100 μg/mL
  Growth temperature: 37°C
  Growth strain: DH5alpha
  Copy number: High Copy
Gene/Insert
  Gene/Insert name: SUC2 promoter
  Species: S. cerevisiae (budding yeast)
  Entrez Gene: SUC2 (a.k.a. YIL162W)
  Promoter: SUC2
  Tag / fusion protein: yEGFPCLN2PEST (destabilized yeast EGFP) (C terminal on backbone)
  Cloning method: Restriction Enzyme; 5′ cloning site XhoI (not destroyed); 3′ cloning site EcoRI (not destroyed)
  Sequencing primers: 5′ M13pUC-fwd; 3′ yGFP-R
Resource information
  A portion of this plasmid was derived from a plasmid made by: Euroscarf
Terms and licenses: Academic/Nonprofit Terms; Industry Terms: Not Available to Industry
How to cite: PSUC2-yEGFPCLN2PEST-pRS406 was a gift from Claudia Vickers (Addgene plasmid # 64405 ; http://n2t.net/addgene:64405 ; RRID:Addgene_64405)
