LOCUS       Exported 880 bp ds-DNA linear SYN 07-JUN-2021
DEFINITION  SUC2 promoter driven GFP expression.
ACCESSION   .
VERSION     .
KEYWORDS    PSUC2-yEGFPCLN2PEST-pRS406
SOURCE      synthetic DNA construct
  ORGANISM  synthetic DNA construct
REFERENCE   1 (bases 1 to 880)
  AUTHORS   Williams TC, Espinosa MI, Nielsen LK, Vickers CE
  TITLE     Dynamic regulation of gene expression using sucrose responsive
            promoters and RNA interference in Saccharomyces cerevisiae.
  JOURNAL   Microb Cell Fact. 2015 Apr 1;14:43. doi: 10.1186/s12934-015-0223-7.
  PUBMED    25886317
REFERENCE   2 (bases 1 to 880)
  AUTHORS   .
  TITLE     Direct Submission
  JOURNAL   Exported Jun 7, 2021 from SnapGene Server 1.1.58
            http://www.snapgene.com
FEATURES             Location/Qualifiers
     source          1..880
                     /organism="synthetic DNA construct"
                     /mol_type="other DNA"
     primer_bind     32..48
                     /label=SK primer
                     /note="common sequencing primer, one of multiple similar
                     variants"
     primer_bind     32..48
                     /label=pBluescriptSK
                     /note="For pBluescript vector"
     terminator      56..243
                     /gene="S. cerevisiae ADH1"
                     /label=ADH1 terminator
                     /note="transcription terminator for the S. cerevisiae
                     alcohol dehydrogenase 1 (ADH1) gene"
     primer_bind     164..188
                     /label=pHybLex-R
                     /note="ADH terminator, reverse primer"
ORIGIN
        1 aaagctggag ctccaccgcg gtggcggccg ctctagaact agtggatccg atctgccggt
       61 agaggtgtgg tcaataagag cgacctcata ctatacctga gaaagcaacc tgacctacag
      121 gaaagagtta ctcaagaata agaattttcg ttttaaaacc taagagtcac tttaaaattt
      181 gtatacactt atttttttta taacttattt aataataaaa atcataaatc ataagaaatt
      241 cgcttattta gaagtggcgc gccctatatt acttgggtat tgcccatacc aaaagaaatt
      301 aaagatgagg cactgctaga tttaccgcta tttatggtcc cagttggcga ggggaacatt
      361 ccatggttaa tgaagcttgt cttgggtggg cccccattga ggtaatgcgc cgttgcggga
      421 ttttggtttt ccttgttaga ctcatttagg tttagcaaat caatataatc attggttgcg
      481 ttattgctgt taggacccgt gatttgttcg tagatccttt gtttgttatt tgtattcacc
      541 agactattca cactaacggt gctaccacat atactgtttg actgctgctg accaaattgg
      601 tacatacttg gagtgattgg tgatgattgt tccatattcc ggctgaaaac gctgttatca
      661 gagagtgagc tcatgtttct cattggagtg tggctttgag atgaggaagc gggcgaagga
      721 atggatgtgc tatttgaatt ttcgaaagag catgatgggg ttgatatggt aagctttctc
      781 gaaatgttca agttggatgc tttgtacaat tcatccatac catgggtaat accagcagca
      841 gtaacaaatt ctaacaagac catgtggtct ctcttttcgt
//
