>Addgene plasmid #64405 | PSUC2-yEGFPCLN2PEST-pRS406 | addgene partial sequence | sequence record 112672 | M13-F20 5'-TGTAAAACGACGGCCAGT-3'
CCGGGCCCCCCCTCGAGACATACTAAGACATTTACCGTATGGGAGTTGTTGTCCTAGCGTAGTTCTCGCT
CCCCCAGCAAAGCTCAAAAAAGTACGTCATTTAGAATAGTTTGTGAGCAAATTACCAGTCGGTATGCTAC
GTTAGAAAGGCCCACAGTATTCTTCTACCAAAGGCGTGCCTTTGTTGAACTCGATCCATTATGAGGGCTT
CCATTATTCCCCGCATTTTTATTACTCTGAACAGGAATAAAAAGAAAAAACCCAGTTTAGGAAATTATCC
GGGGGCGAAGAAATACGCGTAGCGTTAATCGACCCCACGTCCAGGGTTTTTCCATGGAGGTTTCTGGAAA
AACTGACGAGGAATGTGATTATAAATCCCTTTATGTGATGTCTAAGACTTTTAAGGTACGCCCGATGTTT
GCCTATTACCATCATAGAGACGTTTCTTTTCGAGGAATGCTTAAACGACTTTGTTTGACAAAAATGTTGC
CTAAGGGCTCTATAGTAAACCATTTGGAAGAAAGATTTGACGACTTTTTTTTTTTGGATTTCGATCCTAT
AATCCTTCCTCCTGAAAAGAAACATATAAATAGATATGTATTATTCTTCAAAACATTCTCTTGTTCTTGT
GCTTTTTTTTTACCATATATCTTACTTTTTTTTTTCTCTCAGAGAAACAAGCAAAACAAAAAGCTTTTCT
TTTCACTAACGTATATGGAATTCATGTCTAAAGGTGAAGAATTATTCACTGGTGTTGTCCCAATTTTGGT
TGAATTAGATGGTGATGTTAATGGTCACAAATTTTCTGTCTCCGGTGAAGGTGAAGGTGATGCTACTTAC
GGTAAATTGACCTTAAA
